>Addgene plasmid #161162 | pDONR221-SLC26A11_STOP | depositor full sequence | sequence record 312258 | Full Sequence
CTTTCCTGCGTTATCCCCTGATTCTGTGGATAACCGTATTACCGCCTTTGAGTGAGCTGATACCGCTCGC
CGCAGCCGAACGACCGAGCGCAGCGAGTCAGTGAGCGAGGAAGCGGAAGAGCGCCCAATACGCAAACCGC
CTCTCCCCGCGCGTTGGCCGATTCATTAATGCAGCTGGCACGACAGGTTTCCCGACTGGAAAGCGGGCAG
TGAGCGCAACGCAATTAATACGCGTACCGCTAGCCAGGAAGAGTTTGTAGAAACGCAAAAAGGCCATCCG
TCAGGATGGCCTTCTGCTTAGTTTGATGCCTGGCAGTTTATGGCGGGCGTCCTGCCCGCCACCCTCCGGG
CCGTTGCTTCACAACGTTCAAATCCGCTCCCGGCGGATTTGTCCTACTCAGGAGAGCGTTCACCGACAAA
CAACAGATAAAACGAAAGGCCCAGTCTTCCGACTGAGCCTTTCGTTTTATTTGATGCCTGGCAGTTCCCT
ACTCTCGCGTTAACGCTAGCATGGATGTTTTCCCAGTCACGACGTTGTAAAACGACGGCCAGTCTTAAGC
TCGGGCCCCAAATAATGATTTTATTTTGACTGATAGTGACCTGTTCGTTGCAACACATTGATGAGCAATG
CTTTTTTATAATGCCAACTTTGTACAAAAAAGCAGGCTCCACCATGCCCAGCTCCGTGACCGCCCTGGGA
CAGGCACGGTCTAGCGGACCAGGAATGGCACCAAGCGCCTGCTGTTGCTCCCCTGCCGCCCTGCAGCGGA
GACTGCCAATCCTGGCATGGCTGCCTAGCTACTCCCTGCAGTGGCTGAAGATGGACTTCGTGGCAGGACT
GTCCGTGGGACTGACCGCAATCCCTCAGGCCCTGGCATACGCAGAGGTGGCAGGACTGCCACCTCAGTAC
GGCCTGTATAGCGCCTTCATGGGCTGTTTCGTGTACTTCTTCCTGGGCACCTCCAGAGATGTGACCCTGG
GCCCCACAGCCATCATGTCCCTGCTGGTGTCTTTCTACACATTTCACGAGCCTGCCTATGCCGTGCTGCT
GGCCTTTCTGAGCGGATGCATCCAGCTGGCAATGGGCGTGCTGAGGCTGGGCTTCCTGCTGGACTTTATC
TCCTACCCAGTGATCAAGGGCTTTACCTCTGCCGCAGCAGTGACTATAGGTTTTGGGCAAATCAAGAATC
TGCTGGGCCTGCAGAATATCCCCAGACCTTTCTTTCTGCAGGTGTATCACACCTTCCTGAGGATCGCCGA
GACAAGGGTGGGCGACGCCGTGCTGGGACTGGTGTGCATGCTGCTGCTGCTGGTGCTGAAGCTGATGCGG
GATCACGTGCCACCCGTGCACCCAGAGATGCCTCCAGGCGTGAGGCTGTCCAGGGGACTGGTGTGGGCAG
CAACCACAGCAAGAAACGCACTGGTGGTGTCTTTCGCCGCCCTGGTGGCCTACAGCTTTGAGGTGACCGG
CTATCAGCCCTTCATCCTGACCGGAGAGACAGCAGAGGGACTGCCACCTGTGCGGATCCCACCCTTTAGC
GTGACCACAGCCAATGGCACCATCTCCTTCACAGAGATGGTGCAGGACATGGGAGCAGGACTGGCAGTGG
TGCCCCTGATGGGCCTGCTGGAGTCTATCGCCGTGGCCAAGGCCTTTGCCAGCCAGAACAATTACAGGAT
CGATGCCAACCAGGAGCTGCTGGCCATCGGCCTGACCAATATGCTGGGCTCCCTGGTGTCCTCTTATCCA
GTGACCGGCTCTTTTGGCAGGACAGCAGTGAACGCACAGAGCGGCGTGTGCACCCCAGCAGGAGGACTGG
TGACAGGCGTGCTGGTGCTGCTGTCTCTGGATTACCTGACAAGCCTGTTCTACTATATCCCTAAGAGCGC
CCTGGCAGCCGTGATCATCATGGCAGTGGCACCACTGTTCGACACCAAGATCTTTAGGACACTGTGGCGG
GTGAAGAGACTGGATCTGCTGCCCCTGTGCGTGACCTTCCTGCTGTGCTTTTGGGAGGTGCAGTATGGAA
TCCTGGCAGGCGCCCTGGTGAGCCTGCTGATGCTGCTGCACTCCGCCGCAAGGCCTGAGACAAAGGTGTC
TGAGGGACCAGTGCTGGTGCTGCAGCCAGCATCTGGACTGAGCTTCCCAGCAATGGAGGCCCTGAGGGAG
GAGATCCTGTCCAGAGCCCTGGAGGTGTCTCCTCCACGCTGCCTGGTGCTGGAGTGTACCCACGTGTGCA
GCATCGACTACACAGTGGTGCTGGGACTGGGAGAGCTGCTGCAGGATTTTCAGAAGCAGGGAGTGGCCCT
GGCCTTCGTGGGACTGCAGGTGCCTGTGCTGCGCGTGCTGCTGTCCGCCGACCTGAAGGGCTTCCAGTAC
TTTTCTACCCTGGAGGAGGCCGAGAAGCACCTGAGGCAGGAGCCTGGCACACAGCCATATAATATCCGCG
AGGACTCCATCCTGGATCAGAAGGTGGCCCTGCTGAAGGCCTAAGACCCAGCTTTCTTGTACAAAGTTGG
CATTATAAGAAAGCATTGCTTATCAATTTGTTGCAACGAACAGGTCACTATCAGTCAAAATAAAATCATT
ATTTGCCATCCAGCTGATATCCCCTATAGTGAGTCGTATTACATGGTCATAGCTGTTTCCTGGCAGCTCT
GGCCCGTGTCTCAAAATCTCTGATGTTACATTGCACAAGATAAAATAATATCATCATGAACAATAAAACT
GTCTGCTTACATAAACAGTAATACAAGGGGTGTTATGAGCCATATTCAACGGGAAACGTCGAGGCCGCGA
TTAAATTCCAACATGGATGCTGATTTATATGGGTATAAATGGGCTCGCGATAATGTCGGGCAATCAGGTG
CGACAATCTATCGCTTGTATGGGAAGCCCGATGCGCCAGAGTTGTTTCTGAAACATGGCAAAGGTAGCGT
TGCCAATGATGTTACAGATGAGATGGTCAGACTAAACTGGCTGACGGAATTTATGCCTCTTCCGACCATC
AAGCATTTTATCCGTACTCCTGATGATGCATGGTTACTCACCACTGCGATCCCCGGAAAAACAGCATTCC
AGGTATTAGAAGAATATCCTGATTCAGGTGAAAATATTGTTGATGCGCTGGCAGTGTTCCTGCGCCGGTT
GCATTCGATTCCTGTTTGTAATTGTCCTTTTAACAGCGATCGCGTATTTCGTCTCGCTCAGGCGCAATCA
CGAATGAATAACGGTTTGGTTGATGCGAGTGATTTTGATGACGAGCGTAATGGCTGGCCTGTTGAACAAG
TCTGGAAAGAAATGCATAAACTTTTGCCATTCTCACCGGATTCAGTCGTCACTCATGGTGATTTCTCACT
TGATAACCTTATTTTTGACGAGGGGAAATTAATAGGTTGTATTGATGTTGGACGAGTCGGAATCGCAGAC
CGATACCAGGATCTTGCCATCCTATGGAACTGCCTCGGTGAGTTTTCTCCTTCATTACAGAAACGGCTTT
TTCAAAAATATGGTATTGATAATCCTGATATGAATAAATTGCAGTTTCATTTGATGCTCGATGAGTTTTT
CTAATCAGAATTGGTTAATTGGTTGTAACACTGGCAGAGCATTACGCTGACTTGACGGGACGGCGCAAGC
TCATGACCAAAATCCCTTAACGTGAGTTACGCGTCGTTCCACTGAGCGTCAGACCCCGTAGAAAAGATCA
AAGGATCTTCTTGAGATCCTTTTTTTCTGCGCGTAATCTGCTGCTTGCAAACAAAAAAACCACCGCTACC
AGCGGTGGTTTGTTTGCCGGATCAAGAGCTACCAACTCTTTTTCCGAAGGTAACTGGCTTCAGCAGAGCG
CAGATACCAAATACTGTTCTTCTAGTGTAGCCGTAGTTAGGCCACCACTTCAAGAACTCTGTAGCACCGC
CTACATACCTCGCTCTGCTAATCCTGTTACCAGTGGCTGCTGCCAGTGGCGATAAGTCGTGTCTTACCGG
GTTGGACTCAAGACGATAGTTACCGGATAAGGCGCAGCGGTCGGGCTGAACGGGGGGTTCGTGCACACAG
CCCAGCTTGGAGCGAACGACCTACACCGAACTGAGATACCTACAGCGTGAGCTATGAGAAAGCGCCACGC
TTCCCGAAGGGAGAAAGGCGGACAGGTATCCGGTAAGCGGCAGGGTCGGAACAGGAGAGCGCACGAGGGA
GCTTCCAGGGGGAAACGCCTGGTATCTTTATAGTCCTGTCGGGTTTCGCCACCTCTGACTTGAGCGTCGA
TTTTTGTGATGCTCGTCAGGGGGGCGGAGCCTATGGAAAAACGCCAGCAACGCGGCCTTTTTACGGTTCC
TGGCCTTTTGCTGGCCTTTTGCTCACATGTT
Features (pLannotate 1.2.2; 10 found; start..end, strand, type, name):
    121..213     +  CDS            lacI (fragment): lac repressor; lacI; The lac repressor binds to the lac operator to inhibit transcription in E. coli. This inhibition can be relieved by adding lactose or isopropyl-β-D-thiogalactopyranoside (IPTG).
    268..295     -  terminator     rrnB T2 terminator: transcription terminator T2 from the E. coli rrnB gene
    427..470     +  terminator     rrnB T1 terminator: Escherichia coli rrnB; transcription terminator T1 from the E. coli rrnB gene
    517..553     -  CDS            lacZα (fragment): LacZα fragment of β-galactosidase; lacZ fragment
    569..668     +  protein_bind   attL1: mutant version of attL; recombination site for the Gateway® LR reaction LR Clonase™
    674..2491    +  CDS            SLC26A11: S2611_HUMAN - Experimental evidence at protein level: Swiss-Prot protein existence level 1. Exhibits sodium-independent sulfate anion transporter activity that may cooperate with SLC26A2 to mediate DIDS-sensitive sulfate uptake into high endothelial venules endothelial cells (HEVEC). From Homo sapiens (Human).
   2496..2595    -  protein_bind   attL2: mutant version of attL; recombination site for the Gateway® LR reaction LR Clonase™
   2613..2631    -  promoter       T7 promoter: promoter for bacteriophage T7 RNA polymerase
   2765..3574    +  CDS            KanR: aminoglycoside phosphotransferase; aph(3')-Ia; confers resistance to kanamycin in bacteria or G418 (Geneticin®) in eukaryotes
   3721..4309    +  rep_origin     ori: high-copy-number ColE1/pMB1/pBR322/pUC origin of replication
