>Addgene plasmid #161162 | pDONR221-SLC26A11_STOP | addgene full sequence | sequence record 334673 | Addgene NGS Result
CAAATAATGATTTTATTTTGACTGATAGTGACCTGTTCGTTGCAACACATTGATGAGCAATGCTTTTTTA
TAATGCCAACTTTGTACAAAAAAGCAGGCTCCACCATGCCCAGCTCCGTGACCGCCCTGGGACAGGCACG
GTCTAGCGGACCAGGAATGGCACCAAGCGCCTGCTGTTGCTCCCCTGCCGCCCTGCAGCGGAGACTGCCA
ATCCTGGCATGGCTGCCTAGCTACTCCCTGCAGTGGCTGAAGATGGACTTCGTGGCAGGACTGTCCGTGG
GACTGACCGCAATCCCTCAGGCCCTGGCATACGCAGAGGTGGCAGGACTGCCACCTCAGTACGGCCTGTA
TAGCGCCTTCATGGGCTGTTTCGTGTACTTCTTCCTGGGCACCTCCAGAGATGTGACCCTGGGCCCCACA
GCCATCATGTCCCTGCTGGTGTCTTTCTACACATTTCACGAGCCTGCCTATGCCGTGCTGCTGGCCTTTC
TGAGCGGATGCATCCAGCTGGCAATGGGCGTGCTGAGGCTGGGCTTCCTGCTGGACTTTATCTCCTACCC
AGTGATCAAGGGCTTTACCTCTGCCGCAGCAGTGACTATAGGTTTTGGGCAAATCAAGAATCTGCTGGGC
CTGCAGAATATCCCCAGACCTTTCTTTCTGCAGGTGTATCACACCTTCCTGAGGATCGCCGAGACAAGGG
TGGGCGACGCCGTGCTGGGACTGGTGTGCATGCTGCTGCTGCTGGTGCTGAAGCTGATGCGGGATCACGT
GCCACCCGTGCACCCAGAGATGCCTCCAGGCGTGAGGCTGTCCAGGGGACTGGTGTGGGCAGCAACCACA
GCAAGAAACGCACTGGTGGTGTCTTTCGCCGCCCTGGTGGCCTACAGCTTTGAGGTGACCGGCTATCAGC
CCTTCATCCTGACCGGAGAGACAGCAGAGGGACTGCCACCTGTGCGGATCCCACCCTTTAGCGTGACCAC
AGCCAATGGCACCATCTCCTTCACAGAGATGGTGCAGGACATGGGAGCAGGACTGGCAGTGGTGCCCCTG
ATGGGCCTGCTGGAGTCTATCGCCGTGGCCAAGGCCTTTGCCAGCCAGAACAATTACAGGATCGATGCCA
ACCAGGAGCTGCTGGCCATCGGCCTGACCAATATGCTGGGCTCCCTGGTGTCCTCTTATCCAGTGACCGG
CTCTTTTGGCAGGACAGCAGTGAACGCACAGAGCGGCGTGTGCACCCCAGCAGGAGGACTGGTGACAGGC
GTGCTGGTGCTGCTGTCTCTGGATTACCTGACAAGCCTGTTCTACTATATCCCTAAGAGCGCCCTGGCAG
CCGTGATCATCATGGCAGTGGCACCACTGTTCGACACCAAGATCTTTAGGACACTGTGGCGGGTGAAGAG
ACTGGATCTGCTGCCCCTGTGCGTGACCTTCCTGCTGTGCTTTTGGGAGGTGCAGTATGGAATCCTGGCA
GGCGCCCTGGTGAGCCTGCTGATGCTGCTGCACTCCGCCGCAAGGCCTGAGACAAAGGTGTCTGAGGGAC
CAGTGCTGGTGCTGCAGCCAGCATCTGGACTGAGCTTCCCAGCAATGGAGGCCCTGAGGGAGGAGATCCT
GTCCAGAGCCCTGGAGGTGTCTCCTCCACGCTGCCTGGTGCTGGAGTGTACCCACGTGTGCAGCATCGAC
TACACAGTGGTGCTGGGACTGGGAGAGCTGCTGCAGGATTTTCAGAAGCAGGGAGTGGCCCTGGCCTTCG
TGGGACTGCAGGTGCCTGTGCTGCGCGTGCTGCTGTCCGCCGACCTGAAGGGCTTCCAGTACTTTTCTAC
CCTGGAGGAGGCCGAGAAGCACCTGAGGCAGGAGCCTGGCACACAGCCATATAATATCCGCGAGGACTCC
ATCCTGGATCAGAAGGTGGCCCTGCTGAAGGCCTAAGACCCAGCTTTCTTGTACAAAGTTGGCATTATAA
GAAAGCATTGCTTATCAATTTGTTGCAACGAACAGGTCACTATCAGTCAAAATAAAATCATTATTTGCCA
TCCAGCTGATATCCCCTATAGTGAGTCGTATTACATGGTCATAGCTGTTTCCTGGCAGCTCTGGCCCGTG
TCTCAAAATCTCTGATGTTACATTGCACAAGATAAAAATATATCATCATGAACAATAAAACTGTCTGCTT
ACATAAACAGTAATACAAGGGGTGTTATGAGCCATATTCAACGGGAAACGTCGAGGCCGCGATTAAATTC
CAACATGGATGCTGATTTATATGGGTATAAATGGGCTCGCGATAATGTCGGGCAATCAGGTGCGACAATC
TATCGCTTGTATGGGAAGCCCGATGCGCCAGAGTTGTTTCTGAAACATGGCAAAGGTAGCGTTGCCAATG
ATGTTACAGATGAGATGGTCAGACTAAACTGGCTGACGGAATTTATGCCTCTTCCGACCATCAAGCATTT
TATCCGTACTCCTGATGATGCATGGTTACTCACCACTGCGATCCCCGGAAAAACAGCATTCCAGGTATTA
GAAGAATATCCTGATTCAGGTGAAAATATTGTTGATGCGCTGGCAGTGTTCCTGCGCCGGTTGCATTCGA
TTCCTGTTTGTAATTGTCCTTTTAACAGCGATCGCGTATTTCGTCTCGCTCAGGCGCAATCACGAATGAA
TAACGGTTTGGTTGATGCGAGTGATTTTGATGACGAGCGTAATGGCTGGCCTGTTGAACAAGTCTGGAAA
GAAATGCATAAACTTTTGCCATTCTCACCGGATTCAGTCGTCACTCATGGTGATTTCTCACTTGATAACC
TTATTTTTGACGAGGGGAAATTAATAGGTTGTATTGATGTTGGACGAGTCGGAATCGCAGACCGATACCA
GGATCTTGCCATCCTATGGAACTGCCTCGGTGAGTTTTCTCCTTCATTACAGAAACGGCTTTTTCAAAAA
TATGGTATTGATAATCCTGATATGAATAAATTGCAGTTTCATTTGATGCTCGATGAGTTTTTCTAATCAG
AATTGGTTAATTGGTTGTAACACTGGCAGAGCATTACGCTGACTTGACGGGACGGCGCAAGCTCATGACC
AAAATCCCTTAACGTGAGTTACGCGTCGTTCCACTGAGCGTCAGACCCCGTAGAAAAGATCAAAGGATCT
TCTTGAGATCCTTTTTTTCTGCGCGTAATCTGCTGCTTGCAAACAAAAAAACCACCGCTACCAGCGGTGG
TTTGTTTGCCGGATCAAGAGCTACCAACTCTTTTTCCGAAGGTAACTGGCTTCAGCAGAGCGCAGATACC
AAATACTGTTCTTCTAGTGTAGCCGTAGTTAGGCCACCACTTCAAGAACTCTGTAGCACCGCCTACATAC
CTCGCTCTGCTAATCCTGTTACCAGTGGCTGCTGCCAGTGGCGATAAGTCGTGTCTTACCGGGTTGGACT
CAAGACGATAGTTACCGGATAAGGCGCAGCGGTCGGGCTGAACGGGGGGTTCGTGCACACAGCCCAGCTT
GGAGCGAACGACCTACACCGAACTGAGATACCTACAGCGTGAGCTATGAGAAAGCGCCACGCTTCCCGAA
GGGAGAAAGGCGGACAGGTATCCGGTAAGCGGCAGGGTCGGAACAGGAGAGCGCACGAGGGAGCTTCCAG
GGGGAAACGCCTGGTATCTTTATAGTCCTGTCGGGTTTCGCCACCTCTGACTTGAGCGTCGATTTTTGTG
ATGCTCGTCAGGGGGGCGGAGCCTATGGAAAAACGCCAGCAACGCGGCCTTTTTACGGTTCCTGGCCTTT
TGCTGGCCTTTTGCTCACATGTTCTTTCCTGCGTTATCCCCTGATTCTGTGGATAACCGTATTACCGCCT
TTGAGTGAGCTGATACCGCTCGCCGCAGCCGAACGACCGAGCGCAGCGAGTCAGTGAGCGAGGAAGCGGA
AGAGCGCCCAATACGCAAACCGCCTCTCCCCGCGCGTTGGCCGATTCATTAATGCAGCTGGCACGACAGG
TTTCCCGACTGGAAAGCGGGCAGTGAGCGCAACGCAATTAATACGCGTACCGCTAGCCAGGAAGAGTTTG
TAGAAACGCAAAAAGGCCATCCGTCAGGATGGCCTTCTGCTTAGTTTGATGCCTGGCAGTTTATGGCGGG
CGTCCTGCCCGCCACCCTCCGGGCCGTTGCTTCACAACGTTCAAATCCGCTCCCGGCGGATTTGTCCTAC
TCAGGAGAGCGTTCACCGACAAACAACAGATAAAACGAAAGGCCCAGTCTTCCGACTGAGCCTTTCGTTT
TATTTGATGCCTGGCAGTTCCCTACTCTCGCGTTAACGCTAGCATGGATGTTTTCCCAGTCACGACGTTG
TAAAACGACGGCCAGTCTTAAGCTCGGGCCC
Features (pLannotate 1.2.2; 10 found; start..end, strand, type, name):
      1..100     +  protein_bind   attL1: mutant version of attL; recombination site for the Gateway® LR reaction LR Clonase™
    106..1923    +  CDS            SLC26A11: S2611_HUMAN - Experimental evidence at protein level: Swiss-Prot protein existence level 1. Exhibits sodium-independent sulfate anion transporter activity that may cooperate with SLC26A2 to mediate DIDS-sensitive sulfate uptake into high endothelial venules endothelial cells (HEVEC). From Homo sapiens (Human).
   1928..2027    -  protein_bind   attL2: mutant version of attL; recombination site for the Gateway® LR reaction LR Clonase™
   2045..2063    -  promoter       T7 promoter: promoter for bacteriophage T7 RNA polymerase
   2197..3006    +  CDS            KanR: aminoglycoside phosphotransferase; aph(3')-Ia; confers resistance to kanamycin in bacteria or G418 (Geneticin®) in eukaryotes
   3153..3741    +  rep_origin     ori: high-copy-number ColE1/pMB1/pBR322/pUC origin of replication
   3924..4016    +  CDS            lacI (fragment): lac repressor; lacI; The lac repressor binds to the lac operator to inhibit transcription in E. coli. This inhibition can be relieved by adding lactose or isopropyl-β-D-thiogalactopyranoside (IPTG).
   4071..4098    -  terminator     rrnB T2 terminator: transcription terminator T2 from the E. coli rrnB gene
   4230..4273    +  terminator     rrnB T1 terminator: Escherichia coli rrnB; transcription terminator T1 from the E. coli rrnB gene
   4320..4356    -  CDS            lacZα (fragment): LacZα fragment of β-galactosidase; lacZ fragment
