[The description below was written by a language model from this plasmid's Addgene catalogue record and pLannotate feature annotations shown in this document.]
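Description:
pDONR221-SLC26A11_STOP is a Gateway entry clone built on the pDONR221 backbone, carrying a codon-optimized open reading frame for human SLC26A11, a solute carrier annotated as a sodium-independent sulfate anion transporter. The roughly 1.8 kb ORF sits between attL1 and attL2 sites, the recombination sequences used by LR Clonase to move an insert directionally into any attR-containing destination vector. As the name indicates, this version keeps a stop codon at the end of the ORF, so it suits untagged expression or N-terminal fusions supplied by the destination vector. A companion clone without the stop codon exists for C-terminal tagging.

The plasmid totals 4,371 bp and is maintained in E. coli through a high-copy ColE1/pUC-type origin with kanamycin selection from an aminoglycoside phosphotransferase gene. Although the catalogue lists the vector type as mammalian expression, the feature tables show no mammalian promoter or polyadenylation signal flanking the ORF, so expression in mammalian cells depends on transfer into a suitable destination vector. The only promoter annotated is a T7 promoter lying just outside attL2 and oriented back toward the insert. The rrnB T1 and T2 terminators upstream of attL1 insulate the cloning region from read-through transcription. Short lacI and lacZα fragments are backbone remnants, and the M13 forward and reverse primer sites are used for sequencing across the insert. The depositor and repository sequences carry the same ten features in the same order and differ only in their numbering origin. The clone belongs to a consortium collection of solute carrier ORFs intended for subcloning into custom expression vectors for transporter research and drug discovery.
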