Addgene plasmid #161162: pDONR221-SLC26A11_STOP
Purpose: Gateway entry clone with codon-optimized ORF sequence for subcloning into custom expression vectors. Contains a STOP codon at the end of the codon-optimized ORF sequence.
Depositing lab: RESOLUTE Consortium & Giulio Superti-Furga. Depositing organization: CeMM Research Center for Molecular Medicine. Publication: The RESOLUTE consortium: unlocking SLC transporters for drug discovery. Superti-Furga G, Lackner D, Wiedmer T, Ingles-Prieto A, Barbosa B, Girardi E, Goldmann U, Gurtl B, Klavins K, Klimek C, Lindinger S, Lineiro-Retes E, Muller AC, Onstein S, Redinger G, Reil D, Sedlyarov V, Wolf G, Crawford M, Everley R, ... Steppan CM. Nat Rev Drug Discov. 2020 Jul;19(7):429-430. doi: 10.1038/d41573-020-00056-6. PubMed 32265506.
Backbone
  Vector backbone: pDONR221
  Backbone manufacturer: ThermoFisher Scientific
  Backbone size w/o insert (bp): 2550
  Vector type: Mammalian Expression
Growth in bacteria
  Bacterial resistance: Kanamycin, 50 μg/mL
  Growth temperature: 37°C
  Growth strain: NEB Stable
  Copy number: High Copy
Gene/Insert
  Gene/Insert name: SLC26A11
  Species: H. sapiens (human)
  Insert size (bp): 1821
  Entrez Gene: SLC26A11 (a.k.a. MGC46523)
  Cloning method: Gateway Cloning
  Sequencing primers: 5′ M13-fwd; 3′ M13-rev
Terms and licenses: Academic/Nonprofit Terms; Industry Terms
Depositor comments: This plasmid contains a STOP codon at the end of the codon-optimized ORF. For the version of this plasmid that does not contain a STOP codon, please see Addgene plasmid 131996 For more information on the full Resolute plasmid collection, please see www.addgene.org/depositor-collections/re-solute/. Please provide your feedback on this plasmid to the RESOLUTE consortium by filling out their RESOLUTE repository feedback form: https://forms.office.com/Pages/ResponsePage.aspx?id=0e05yklzmkS7rjFGQL4N7z4feCLQvEJAmVcOCM_u885UN1JJRko0Ukg4TVQwNTZLOUxPQVJWT1NHUCQlQCN0PWcu
How to cite: pDONR221-SLC26A11_STOP was a gift from RESOLUTE Consortium & Giulio Superti-Furga (Addgene plasmid # 161162 ; http://n2t.net/addgene:161162 ; RRID:Addgene_161162)
