>Addgene plasmid #161162 | pDONR221-SLC26A11_STOP | depositor partial sequence | sequence record 312259 | Codon-optimized ORF of SLC26A11
ATGCCCAGCTCCGTGACCGCCCTGGGACAGGCACGGTCTAGCGGACCAGGAATGGCACCAAGCGCCTGCT
GTTGCTCCCCTGCCGCCCTGCAGCGGAGACTGCCAATCCTGGCATGGCTGCCTAGCTACTCCCTGCAGTG
GCTGAAGATGGACTTCGTGGCAGGACTGTCCGTGGGACTGACCGCAATCCCTCAGGCCCTGGCATACGCA
GAGGTGGCAGGACTGCCACCTCAGTACGGCCTGTATAGCGCCTTCATGGGCTGTTTCGTGTACTTCTTCC
TGGGCACCTCCAGAGATGTGACCCTGGGCCCCACAGCCATCATGTCCCTGCTGGTGTCTTTCTACACATT
TCACGAGCCTGCCTATGCCGTGCTGCTGGCCTTTCTGAGCGGATGCATCCAGCTGGCAATGGGCGTGCTG
AGGCTGGGCTTCCTGCTGGACTTTATCTCCTACCCAGTGATCAAGGGCTTTACCTCTGCCGCAGCAGTGA
CTATAGGTTTTGGGCAAATCAAGAATCTGCTGGGCCTGCAGAATATCCCCAGACCTTTCTTTCTGCAGGT
GTATCACACCTTCCTGAGGATCGCCGAGACAAGGGTGGGCGACGCCGTGCTGGGACTGGTGTGCATGCTG
CTGCTGCTGGTGCTGAAGCTGATGCGGGATCACGTGCCACCCGTGCACCCAGAGATGCCTCCAGGCGTGA
GGCTGTCCAGGGGACTGGTGTGGGCAGCAACCACAGCAAGAAACGCACTGGTGGTGTCTTTCGCCGCCCT
GGTGGCCTACAGCTTTGAGGTGACCGGCTATCAGCCCTTCATCCTGACCGGAGAGACAGCAGAGGGACTG
CCACCTGTGCGGATCCCACCCTTTAGCGTGACCACAGCCAATGGCACCATCTCCTTCACAGAGATGGTGC
AGGACATGGGAGCAGGACTGGCAGTGGTGCCCCTGATGGGCCTGCTGGAGTCTATCGCCGTGGCCAAGGC
CTTTGCCAGCCAGAACAATTACAGGATCGATGCCAACCAGGAGCTGCTGGCCATCGGCCTGACCAATATG
CTGGGCTCCCTGGTGTCCTCTTATCCAGTGACCGGCTCTTTTGGCAGGACAGCAGTGAACGCACAGAGCG
GCGTGTGCACCCCAGCAGGAGGACTGGTGACAGGCGTGCTGGTGCTGCTGTCTCTGGATTACCTGACAAG
CCTGTTCTACTATATCCCTAAGAGCGCCCTGGCAGCCGTGATCATCATGGCAGTGGCACCACTGTTCGAC
ACCAAGATCTTTAGGACACTGTGGCGGGTGAAGAGACTGGATCTGCTGCCCCTGTGCGTGACCTTCCTGC
TGTGCTTTTGGGAGGTGCAGTATGGAATCCTGGCAGGCGCCCTGGTGAGCCTGCTGATGCTGCTGCACTC
CGCCGCAAGGCCTGAGACAAAGGTGTCTGAGGGACCAGTGCTGGTGCTGCAGCCAGCATCTGGACTGAGC
TTCCCAGCAATGGAGGCCCTGAGGGAGGAGATCCTGTCCAGAGCCCTGGAGGTGTCTCCTCCACGCTGCC
TGGTGCTGGAGTGTACCCACGTGTGCAGCATCGACTACACAGTGGTGCTGGGACTGGGAGAGCTGCTGCA
GGATTTTCAGAAGCAGGGAGTGGCCCTGGCCTTCGTGGGACTGCAGGTGCCTGTGCTGCGCGTGCTGCTG
TCCGCCGACCTGAAGGGCTTCCAGTACTTTTCTACCCTGGAGGAGGCCGAGAAGCACCTGAGGCAGGAGC
CTGGCACACAGCCATATAATATCCGCGAGGACTCCATCCTGGATCAGAAGGTGGCCCTGCTGAAGGCCTA
A
